>Addgene plasmid #197754 | pMC-6-NnHISPS-9 | addgene full sequence | sequence record 391208 | Addgene NGS Result
GTCAGTGAGCGAGGAAGCGGAAGAGCGCCCAATACGCAAACCGCCTCTCCCCGCGCGTTGGCCGATTCAT
TAATCACTCTGTGGTCTCAAATGAATAGTAGTAAAAACCCTCCATCCACTCTGTTAGATGTTTTTCTGGA
TACCGCTAGGAACCTTGATACAGCATCCAGAAATGTCCTGGAGTGCGGAGAACACAGGTGGAGTTACAGA
GAGTTGGACACAGTGTCATCCGCATTGGCCCAACACCTTCGATACACTGTGGGTCTTAGCCCCACTGTAG
CCGTGATTAGCGAGAATCACCCCTACATACTTGCATTAATGCTCGCCGTATGGAAACTCGGCGGAACGTT
CGCACCGATAGATGTTCATTCCCCAGCCGAACTTGTTGCTGGAATGTTGAATATTGTAAGCCCGTCATGT
CTTGTCATTCCTAGCTCTGATGTGACAAATCAGACATTGGCATGCGATCTTAATATACCGGTTGTTGCAT
TCCACCCACATCAAAGTACAATTCCCGAACTCAACAAGAAGTATCTCACAGATTCTCAGATCAGTCCTGA
CCTGCCCTTCCCCGACCCTAATCGACCTGCTTTGTACTTATTCACGTCATCTGCAACGTCTAGGTCCAAT
TTGAAGTGCGTGCCACTTACACACACATTCATATTGCGAAACTCCTTAAGTAAACGAGCATGGTGCAAAA
GAATGAGGCCAGAGACAGATTTTGATGGTATTAGGGTCCTGGGGTGGGCCCCCTGGAGCCATGTCCTCGC
TCATATGCAGGACATTGGCCCTCTTACATTATTGAATGCCGGGTGCTACGTATTTGCCACGACCCCATCT
ACCTACCCGACGGAGCTGAAGGATGACCGTGATGTTATTAGTTGCGCCGCAAATGCCGTAATGTACAAAG
GTGTTAAATCCTTCGCATGCCTCCCATTCGTGCTTGGGGGACTCAAGGCTTTATGTGAGTCAGAGCCCAG
TGTTAAGGCACAACTGCAAGTGGAGGAACGAGCCCAGCTTTTGAAGTCACTCCAACACATGAAAATCCTG
GAATGCGGGGGGGCAATGCTCGAAGTGAGTGTGGCAAGCTGGGCTATAGAGAATAGGATTCCTATATCTA
TTGGGATTGGTATGACAGAGACAGGCGGCGCTCTTTTCGCTGGGCCGGTCCAAGCAATTCAAACCGGCTT
TAGCAGTGAAGATAAATTTATCGAGGACGCAACCTACTTGCTGGTCAAGGACGATTACGAGAGCCACGCA
GAGGAGGACATAAACGAGGGCGAGTTAGTGGTAAAGTCCAGAATGTTACCTAGGGGTTATTTGGGCTATA
ACGACCCCTCTTTCTCTGTTGACGATGCTGGTTGGGTTACTTTCAAAACTGGAGATCGATATTCAGTCAC
TCCTGACGGCAAATTCTCCTGGCTTGGTCGAAATACTGATTTCATTCAGATGACGAGTGGTGAGACTCTC
GATCCCCGTCCGATTGAGTCCCTCCTTTGTGAGTCCAGCCTTATATCACGAGCCTGTGTCATCGGGGATA
AGTTCCTGAACGGACCAGCCACAGCTGTATGCGCTATTATAGAACTCGAACCAACGACTGTTGAGAAAGG
CCAGGCTCACAGCAGGGATATTGCCCGAATCTTTGCCCCCATCAATCGAGATCTTCCTCCCCCGTTACGT
ATAGCATGGAGTCACGTACTTGTACTTCAGCCAAGCGAGAAAATACCGATGACGAAAAAGGGTACAATCT
TCCGTAAGAAAATCGAACAGGTTTTCGGTTCCGCTTTAGGAGGCAGTAGCGGCGACAACTCACAAGCAAC
CACTGACGCTTCAGTAGTTAGGAGGGATGAGTTGAGCAACACGGTCAAACATATCATAAGCAGAGTTTTG
GGAGTCTCCGACGATGAACTCCTTTGGACACTGAGCTTTGCTGAGCTTGGCATGACGTCCGCTCTTGCTA
CTAGAATAGCAAATGAATTGAACGAAGTTCTGGTAGGTGTGAACCTCCCCATCAATGCATGCTACATTCA
TGTGGACCTGCCTTCTTTGTCAAATGCCGTGTATGCAAAGTTAGCACACCTTAAACTCCCGGATAGGACG
CCCGAGCCAAGGAAGGCCCCAGTTGAAAATCCCGGTGGAAAGGAAATCGTAATAGTAGGTCAGGCTTTTA
GGCTTCCGGGGAGTATAAATGATGTCGCTTCTTTGAGGGACGCTTTTTTGGCTAGACAAGCATCCAGTAT
TATTACTGAAATACCGCCAGATAGATGGGACCACGCATCATTTTATCCAAAAGACATACGATTTAATAAA
GCAGGGCTCGTCGACATCGCTAACTACGACCACAGTTTTTTCGGATTGACAGCCACGGAGGCACTGTACC
TGTCACCAACGATGCGTTTGGCACTTGAAGTGTCCTTTGAAGCCTTGGAGAATGCTAATATACCCGTGTC
CCAGTTAAAGGGCTCTCAAACAGCTGTATATGTCGCAACCACCGACGACGGGTTTGAGACACTGCTGAAT
GCTGAGGCAGGATATGATGCATACACACGATTCTATGGCACTGGTAGGGCCGCCTCTACGGCCAGTGGAC
GAATTAGTTATTTACTCGACGTACACGGCCCTTCAATTACCGTAGACACTGCTTGTTCAGGCGGTGCTGT
TTGCATAGACCAGGCCATAGACTACCTCCAATCCTCTAGCGCAGCTGATACCGCCATAATCTGCGCCAGC
AACACTCACTGCTGGCCAGGTTCCTTCATGTTTCTGAGTGCTCAAGGTATGGTAAGTTCCGGGGGGCGAT
GTGCAACTTTTACGACGGATGCCGACGGCTATGTACCCTCTGAAGGTGCTGTGGCATTTATCCTCAAAAC
CCGAGAAGCAGCTATGAGAGATAAAGATACTATCTTGGCAACTATCAAAGCAACGCAGATTAGTCATAAT
GGTCGTTCCCAAGGTTTAGTCGCACCAAACGTCAATTCACAAGCTGATTTACACAGAAGCTTATTGCAGA
AAGCTGGTTTGAGTCCAGCCGACATTCACTTCATCGAAGCTCACGGGACAGGAACGTCACTCGGTGACCT
TAGTGAAATACAAGCAATTAATGATGCCTACACGTCATCTCAGCCTCGAACAGCCGGACCCTTAATAGTA
AGCGCAAGTAAAACCGTCATTGGTCACACAGAGCCTGCTGGACCGTTGGTAGGCATGCTCTCAGTTCTCA
ACTCCTTTAAAGAGGGCGCAGTTCCCGGCTTAGCTCACCTGACAGCAGATAACCTCAATCCGGCTTTAGA
CTGCTCCTCCGTCCCTTTACTTATCCCCTACCAGCCTGTCCACTTGGCAGCTCCTAAGCCACACAGGGCT
GCTGTGATGAGTTATGGCTTCTCCGGCACTCTTGGAGGTATAGTTCTTGAAGCACCGGATGAGGAAAGGC
TTGAGGAAGAACCACCCAACGATAAGCCTATGTTATTTGTTGTTAGCGCCAAAACTCATACTGCATTGAT
TGAGTACCTTGGACGATACCTTGAATTTCTGCTCCAGGCCAATCCCCAAGACTTCTGCGATATCTGTTAC
ACTAGCTGCGTTGGACGTGAGCATTACAGGTACCGTTTTGCATGTGTGGCAAACGATATGGAAGATTTAA
TTGGCCAACTTCAGAAGAGGCTTGGGTCTAAGGTTCCACCTAAACCGTCCTATAAAAGAGGAGCCCTCGC
TTTTGCTTTCAGTGGACAAGGGACCCAGTTTCGTGGAATGGCAACAGAATTGGCTAAGGCATATAGTGGT
TTTCGTAAGATAGTCAGTGATCTTGCTAAAAGAGCATCAGAACTGTCCGGCCATGCAATCGACAGGTTTC
TGCTTGCATATGACATTGGGGCTGAGAATGTTGCACCGGATAGTGAAGCTGATCAAATCTGCATATTCGT
TTACCAATGTAGTGTTCTCAGATGGCTCCAAACAATGGGGATTCGTCCGTCAGCCGTGATCGGTCACAGC
CTCGGTGAGATTAGCGCATCCGTAGCTGCTGGAGCATTGTCCTTGGACTCTGCCCTTGACCTCGTAATAA
GTAGAGCCAGGTTACTGAGGTCATCTACGAATGCCCCAGCTGGCATGGCAGCTATGTCTGCATCCCAGGA
TGAAGTAGTCGAACTCATAGGAAAGCTCGATTTAGATAAAGCTAATAGCCTCAGCGTGTCCGTAATAAAC
GGCCCCCAGAACACCGTTGTTTCAGGATCTTCTGCAGCAATAGAAAGTATCGTTGCTCTCGCAAAGGGAC
GAAAAATCAAGGCCAGCGCACTCAACATTAACCAGGCATTCCATAGTCCTTACGTCGATTCTGCAGTACC
CGGCTTACGAGCTTGGAGTGAGAAACATATATCATCAGCTCGACCATTGCAAATCCCTTTGTACTCTACC
CTCTTGGGCGCTCAAGTTTCTGAGGGTCAAATGTTAAATCCCGATCACTGGGTAGACCATGCTAGGAAAC
CCGTTCAGTTCGCACAAGCAGCCACTATAATGAAGGAATCTTTCACCGGAGTAATAATCGATATTGGACC
TCAAGTTGTAGCATGGTCCCTGCTCTTAAGCAATGGTCTTACTTCCGTGACCGCACTCGCCGCAAAGCGT
GGCCGTTCACAGCAAGTGGCCTTCCTCTCCGCCTTAGCTGATCTTTATCAGGACTACGGCGTCGTACCAG
ACTTTGTTGGACTGTACGCACAACAGGAGGACGCTTCCAGACTGAAAAAGACCGATATCTTAACTTACCC
CTTTCAGAGGGTTCGACGTTACCCTTCCTTTATACCCTCTAGAAGGGCACCCACCCACGCTCATGTCCAA
GACGAGGAAACTCTGTCATCAGGATCATCAACTCCAACCTTAGAAAATACTGACCTGGACAGTGGGAAGG
AATCTCTGATGGGACCAACAAGAGGGCTTTTGCGAGTCGATGATCTTAGGGACTCAATAGTCAGTTCAGT
CAAAGATGTCCTGGAATTGAAGAGTAACGAAGATCTGGACCTCAGCGAGTCCCTTAATGCTCTTGGCATG
GACTCTATAATGTTCGCTCAATTACGAAAAAGGATAGGGGAGGGCCTCGGCCTGTCCGTTCCAATGGTTT
TTCTCAGCGATGCCTTCAGTATTGGAGAAATGGTCAGTAACCTCGTGGAACAGGCCGAAGCTTCCGAGGA
CAATTGAGCTTTGAGACCACGAAGTGGCTCTTCAGTGGACGAAAGGGCCTCGTGATACGCCTATTTTTAT
AGGTTAATGTCATGATAATAATGGTTTCTTAGACGTCAGGTGGCACTTTTCGGGGAAATGTGCGCGGAAC
CCCTATTTGTTTATTTTTCTAAATACATTCAAATATGTATCCGCTCATGAGACAATAACCCTGATAAATG
CTTCAATAATATTGAAAAAGGAAGAGTATGCGCTCACGCAACTGGTCCAGAACCTTGACCGAACGCAGCG
GTGGTAACGGCGCAGTGGCGGTTTTCATGGCTTGTTATGACTGTTTTTTTTTGGGGTACAGTCTATGCCT
CGGGCATCCAAGCAGCAAGCGCGTTACGCCGTGGGTCGATGTTTGATGTTATGGAGCAGCAACGATGTTA
CGCAGCAGGGCAGTCGCCCTAAAACAAAGTTAAACATCATGAGGGAAGCGGTGATCGCCGAAGTATCGAC
TCAACTATCAGAGGTAGTTGGCGTCATCGAGCGCCATCTCGAACCGACGTTGCTGGCCGTACATTTGTAC
GGCTCCGCAGTGGATGGCGGCCTGAAGCCACACAGCGATATTGATTTGCTGGTTACGGTGACCGTAAGGC
TTGATGAAACAACGCGGCGAGCTTTGATCAACGACCTTTTGGAAACTTCGGCTTCCCCTGGAGAGAGCGA
GATTCTCCGCGCTGTAGAAGTCACCATTGTTGTGCACGACGACATCATTCCGTGGCGTTATCCAGCTAAG
CGCGAACTGCAATTTGGAGAATGGCAGCGCAATGACATTCTTGCAGGTATCTTCGAGCCAGCCACGATCG
ACATTGATCTGGCTATCTTGCTGACAAAAGCAAGAGAACATAGCGTTGCCTTGGTAGGTCCAGCGGCGGA
GGAACTCTTTGATCCGGTTCCTGAACAGGATCTATTTGAGGCGCTAAATGAAACCTTAACGCTATGGAAC
TCGCCGCCCGACTGGGCTGGCGATGAGCGAAATGTAGTGCTTACGTTGTCCCGCATTTGGTACAGCGCAG
TAACCGGCAAAATCGCGCCGAAGGATGTCGCTGCCGACTGGGCAATGGAGCGCCTGCCGGCCCAGTATCA
GCCCGTCATACTTGAAGCTAGACAGGCTTATCTTGGACAAGAAGAAGATCGCTTGGCCTCGCGCGCAGAT
CAGTTGGAAGAATTTGTCCATTACGTAAAAGGCGAGATCACCAAGGTAGTCGGCAAATAACTGTCAGACC
AAGTTTACTCATATATACTTTAGATTGATTTAAAACTTCATTTTTAATTTAAAAGGATCTAGGTGAAGAT
CCTTTTTGATAATCTCATGACCAAAATCCCTTAACGTGAGTTTTCGTTCCACTGAGCGTCAGACCCCGTA
GAAAAGATCAAAGGATCTTCTTGAGATCCTTTTTTTCTGCGCGTAATCTGCTGCTTGCAAACAAAAAAAC
CACCGCTACCAGCGGTGGTTTGTTTGCCGGATCAAGAGCTACCAACTCTTTTTCCGAAGGTAACTGGCTT
CAGCAGAGCGCAGATACCAAATACTGTTCTTCTAGTGTAGCCGTAGTTAGGCCACCACTTCAAGAACTCT
GTAGCACCGCCTACATACCTCGCTCTGCTAATCCTGTTACCAGTGGCTGCTGCCAGTGGCGATAAGTCGT
GTCTTACCGGGTTGGACTCAAGACGATAGTTACCGGATAAGGCGCAGCGGTCGGGCTGAACGGGGGGTTC
GTGCACACAGCCCAGCTTGGAGCGAACGACCTACACCGAACTGAGATACCTACAGCGTGAGCTATGAGAA
AGCGCCACGCTTCCCGAAGGGAGAAAGGCGGACAGGTATCCGGTAAGCGGCAGGGTCGGAACAGGAGAGC
GCACGAGGGAGCTTCCAGGGGGAAACGCCTGGTATCTTTATAGTCCTGTCGGGTTTCGCCACCTCTGACT
TGAGCGTCGATTTTTGTGATGCTCGTCAGGGGGGCGGAGCCTATGGAAAAACGCCAGCAACGCGGCCTTT
TTACGGTTCCTGGCCTTTTGCTGGCCTTTTGCTCACATGTTCTTTCCTGCGTTATCCCCTGATTCTGTGG
ATAACCGTATTACCGCCTTTGAGTGAGCTGATACCGCTCGCCGCAGCCGAACGACCGAGCGCAGCGA
Features (pLannotate 1.2.2; 7 found; start..end, strand, type, name):
      1..23      +  rep_origin     RSF ori (fragment): Plasmids containing the RSF 1030 origin of replication can be propagated in E. coli cells that contain additional plasmids with compatible origins.
     25..74      +  CDS            lacI (fragment): lac repressor; lacI; The lac repressor binds to the lac operator to inhibit transcription in E. coli. This inhibition can be relieved by adding lactose or isopropyl-β-D-thiogalactopyranoside (IPTG).
   5313..5417    +  promoter       AmpR promoter: bla
   5408..5488    -  CDS            int (fragment): INT2_ECOLX - Protein inferred from homology: Swiss-Prot protein existence level 3. Putative integrase believed to be involved in the insertion of antibiotic resistance genes into plasmids and transposons. From Escherichia coli.
   5576..5632    +  CDS            GmR (fragment): gentamycin acetyltransferase; aacC1; confers resistance to gentamycin
   5639..6427    +  CDS            aadA: S3AD_ECOLX - Experimental evidence at protein level: Swiss-Prot protein existence level 1. Mediates bacterial resistance to the antibiotics streptomycin and spectinomycin. From Escherichia coli.
   6601..7189    +  rep_origin     ori: high-copy-number ColE1/pMB1/pBR322/pUC origin of replication
