[The description below was written by a language model from this plasmid's Addgene catalogue record and pLannotate feature annotations shown in this document.]
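Description:
pMC-6-NnHISPS-9 is a Phytobrick (MoClo) Level 0 part plasmid from a modular Golden Gate toolkit for plant genome engineering. It is built on the self-made pMC-6-ccdB-9 acceptor backbone. The name suggests that the part replaced a ccdB counter-selection cassette and sits between the toolkit's overhang positions 6 and 9, although the record does not define these positions and lists the cloning sites as unknown. The sequenced plasmid is 7,347 nt. It is propagated in E. coli at high copy from a ColE1/pUC-type origin and selected with spectinomycin through an aadA gene, which follows an AmpR (bla) promoter. The short annotated fragments of an integrase, a gentamicin acetyltransferase, lacI and an RSF origin are probably remnants carried along with the resistance cassette or backbone junctions, not functional elements.

The payload is a 5,094 bp insert described as NnHISPS from Neonothopanus nambi, a bioluminescent fungus, and labelled as a luciferin synthesis component of the fungal bioluminescence pathway (FBP). In that pathway, hispidin synthase converts caffeic acid into hispidin, the luciferin precursor. The automated feature table does not annotate anything across the insert region. The record therefore does not show whether the part is the coding sequence alone or includes a promoter, terminator or tags.

As a Level 0 part, the plasmid is not an expression vector in itself, despite its "plant expression" classification. It is a storage and donor module whose insert is released by Type IIS restriction and assembled with other parts into higher-level transcription units and multigene constructs. It would typically be combined with the other FBP genes to give autoluminescent reporter output in plants.
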