Addgene plasmid #197754: pMC-6-NnHISPS-9
Purpose: Phytobrick (MoClo) Level 0 Part
Depositing lab: Daniel Voytas. Depositing organization: University of Minnesota. Publication: An extensible vector toolkit and parts library for advanced engineering of plant genomes. Chamness JC, Kumar J, Cruz AJ, Rhuby E, Holum MJ, Cody JP, Tibebu R, Gamo ME, Starker CG, Zhang F, Voytas DF. Plant Genome. 2023 Mar 9:e20312. doi: 10.1002/tpg2.20312. PubMed 36896468.
Backbone
  Vector backbone: pMC-6-ccdB-9
  Backbone manufacturer: Self-made
  Vector type: Plant Expression
Growth in bacteria
  Bacterial resistance: Spectinomycin, 50 μg/mL
  Growth temperature: 37°C
  Growth strain: DH5alpha
  Copy number: High Copy
Gene/Insert
  Gene/Insert name: FBP: NnHISPS (luciferin synthesis)
  Species: Neonothopanus nambi
  Insert size (bp): 5094
  Cloning method: Restriction Enzyme; 5′ cloning site Unknown (unknown if destroyed)
Terms and licenses: Academic/Nonprofit Terms; Industry Terms: Not Available to Industry
Depositor comments: Please visit https://doi.org/10.1101/2022.10.15.511792 for bioRxiv preprint.
How to cite: pMC-6-NnHISPS-9 was a gift from Daniel Voytas (Addgene plasmid # 197754 ; http://n2t.net/addgene:197754 ; RRID:Addgene_197754)
